Addgene plasmid #55116: mCherry-PCNA-19-NLS-4
Purpose: Localization: Nucleus, Excitation: 587, Emission: 610
Depositing lab: Michael Davidson. Depositing organization: Florida State University, Tallahassee.
Backbone
  Vector backbone: mCherry
  Backbone size w/o insert (bp): 4750
  Vector type: Mammalian Expression
  Selectable markers: Neomycin (select with G418)
Growth in bacteria
  Bacterial resistance: Kanamycin, 50 μg/mL
  Growth temperature: 37°C
  Growth strain: DH5alpha
  Copy number: High Copy
Gene/Insert
  Gene/Insert name: NM_002592.2 (alt name: NM_002592.2)
  Species: H. sapiens (human)
  Entrez Gene: PCNA (a.k.a. ATLD2)
  Promoter: CMV
  Tag / fusion protein: mCherry (N terminal on backbone)
  Cloning method: Unknown
  Sequencing primers: 5′ CMV-F; 3′ SV40pA-R
Terms and licenses: Academic/Nonprofit Terms; Industry Terms: Not Available to Industry
Depositor comments: . Excitation = 587; Emission = 610
How to cite: mCherry-PCNA-19-NLS-4 was a gift from Michael Davidson (Addgene plasmid # 55116 ; http://n2t.net/addgene:55116 ; RRID:Addgene_55116)
