[The description below was written by a language model from this plasmid's Addgene catalogue record.]
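Description:
mCherry-PCNA-19-NLS-4 is a mammalian expression plasmid that produces human PCNA (proliferating cell nuclear antigen, from the reference transcript recorded as the insert) fused to the red fluorescent protein mCherry. It is built on an mCherry fusion backbone of about 4.75 kb before the insert is added. The fluorescent protein is supplied by the backbone and sits at the N terminus of the fusion. Expression is driven by the CMV promoter, a strong constitutive promoter in most mammalian cell lines. The 3′ sequencing primer named for an SV40 polyadenylation signal suggests that this element terminates the transcript. The plasmid is maintained at high copy in E. coli under kanamycin selection. It also carries a neomycin resistance marker, so stably transfected mammalian cells can be selected with G418.

The name suggests a 19-residue linker between mCherry and PCNA and an added nuclear localization signal, but the record does not define these elements or their positions, and no feature table is available to confirm them. The cloning method is listed as unknown. The stated purpose is nuclear localization, with excitation at 587 nm and emission at 610 nm, so the construct serves as a red fluorescent nuclear marker for imaging. PCNA is the sliding clamp of the DNA replication machinery and concentrates at replication sites during S phase. Fluorescent PCNA fusions are therefore commonly used in live cells to visualise replication foci and follow cell-cycle progression, although the record itself mentions only nuclear labelling.
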