>Addgene plasmid #55116 | mCherry-PCNA-19-NLS-4 | depositor partial sequence | sequence record 85483 | insert sequence
TCAGAATCCGCTAGCCACCATGGCTTCGTGGGGCTCCCCGAAGAAGAAGCGCAAAGTACTGGTACCGGTC
GCCACCATGGTGAGCAAGGGCGAGGAGGATAACATGGCCATCATCAAGGAGTTCATGCGCTTCAAGGTGC
ACATGGAGGGCTCCGTGAACGGCCACGAGTTCGAGATCGAGGGCGAGGGCGAGGGCCGCCCCTACGAGGG
CACCCAGACCGCCAAGCTGAAGGTGACCAAGGGTGGCCCCCTGCCCTTCGCCTGGGACATCCTGTCCCCT
CAGTTCATGTACGGCTCCAAGGCCTACGTGAAGCACCCCGCCGACATCCCCGACTACTTGAAGCTGTCCT
TCCCCGAGGGCTTCAAGTGGGAGCGCGTGATGAACTTCGAGGACGGCGGCGTGGTGACCGTGACCCAGGA
CTCCTCCCTGCAGGACGGCGAGTTCATCTACAAGGTGAAGCTGCGCGGCACCAACTTCCCCTCCGACGGC
CCCGTAATGCAGAAGAAGACCATGGGCTGGGAGGCCTCCTCCGAGCGGATGTACCCCGAGGACGGCGCCC
TGAAGGGCGAGATCAAGCAGAGGCTGAAGCTGAAGGACGGCGGCCACTACGACGCTGAGGTCAAGACCAC
CTACAAGGCCAAGAAGCCCGTGCAGCTGCCCGGCGCCTACAACGTCAACATCAAGTTGGACATCACCTCC
CACAACGAGGACTACACCATCGTGGAACAGTACGAACGCGCCGAGGGCCGCCACTCCACCGGCGGCATGG
ACGAGCTGTACAAGTCCGGAGAAGGGCAAGGGCAAGGGCAAGGGCCGGGCCGCGGCTACGCGTATCGATC
CATGTTCGAGGCGCGCCTGGTCCAGGGCTCCATCCTCAAGAAGGTGTTGGAGGCACTCAAGGACCTCATC
AACGAGGCCTGCTGGGATATTAGCTCCAGCGGTGTAAACCTGCAGAGCATGGACTCGTCCCACGTCTCTT
TGGTGCAGCTCACCCTGCGGTCTGAGGGCTTCGACACCTACCGCTGCGACCGCAACCTGGCCATGGGCGT
GAACCTCACCAGTATGTCCAAAATACTAAAATGCGCCGGCAATGAAGATATCATTACACTAAGGGCCGAA
GATAACGCGGATACCTTGGCGCTAGTATTTGAAGCACCAAACCAGGAGAAAGTTTCAGACTATGAAATGA
AGTTGATGGATTTAGATGTTGAACAACTTGGAATTCCAGAACAGGAGTACAGCTGTGTAGTAAAGATGCC
TTCTGGTGAATTTGCACGTATATGCCGAGATCTCAGCCATATTGGAGATGCTGTTGTAATTTCCTGTGCA
AAAGACGGAGTGAAATTTTCTGCAAGTGGAGAACTTGGAAATGGAAACATTAAATTGTCACAGACAAGTA
ATGTCGATAAAGAGGAGGAAGCTGTTACCATAGAGATGAATGAACCAGTTCAACTAACTTTTGCACTGAG
GTACCTGAACTTCTTTACAAAAGCCACTCCACTCTCTTCAACGGTGACACTCAGTATGTCTGCAGATGTA
CCCCTTGTTGTAGAGTATAAAATTGCGGATATGGGACACTTAAAATACTACTTGGCTCCCAAGATCGAGG
ATGAAGAAGGATCTTAGGGATCCACCGGATCTAGATAACTGATCATAATCAGCCATACCACATTT
