>Addgene plasmid #55116 | mCherry-PCNA-19-NLS-4 | addgene partial sequence | sequence record 99689 | mCherry-F 5'-ccccgtaatgcagaagaaga-3'
CCGAGGACGGCGCCCTGAAGGGCGAGATCAAGCAGAGGCTGAAGCTGAAGGACGGCGGCCACTACGACGC
TGAGGTCAAGACCACCTACAAGGCCAAGAAGCCCGTGCAGCTGCCCGGCGCCTACAACGTCAACATCAAG
TTGGACATCACCTCCCACAACGAGGACTACACCATCGTGGAACAGTACGAACGCGCCGAGGGCCGCCACT
CCACCGGCGGCATGGACGAGCTGTACAAGTCCGGAGAAGGGCAAGGGCAAGGGCAAGGGCCGGGCCGCGG
CTACGCGTATCGATCCATGTTCGAGGCGCGCCTGGTCCAGGGCTCCATCCTCAAGAAGGTGTTGGAGGCA
CTCAAGGACCTCATCAACGAGGCCTGCTGGGATATTAGCTCCAGCGGTGTAAACCTGCAGAGCATGGACT
CGTCCCACGTCTCTTTGGTGCAGCTCACCCTGCGGTCTGAGGGCTTCGACACCTACCGCTGCGACCGCAA
CCTGGCCATGGGCGTGAACCTCACCAGTATGTCCAAAATACTAAAATGCGCCGGCAATGAAGATATCATT
ACACTAAGGGCCGAAGATAACGCGGATACCTTGGCGCTAGTATTTGAAGCACCAAACCAGGAGAAAGTTT
CAGACTATGAAATGAAGTTGATGGATTTAGATGTTGAACAACTTGGAATTCCAGAACAGGAGTACAGCTG
TGTAGTAAAGATGCCTTCTGGTGAATTTGCACGTATATGCCGAGATCTCAGCCATATTGGAGATGCTGTT
GTAATTTCCTGTGCAAAAGACGGAGTGAAATTTTCTGCAAGTGGAGAACTTGGAAATGGAAACATTAAAT
TGTCACAGACAAGTAATGTCGATAAAGAGGAGGAAGCTGTTACCATAGAGATGAATGAACCAGTTCAACT
AACTT
