>Addgene plasmid #55116 | mCherry-PCNA-19-NLS-4 | addgene partial sequence | sequence record 100050 | CMV-F 5'-CGCAAATGGGCGGTAGGCGTG-3'
GCAGAGCTGGTTTAGTGAACCGTCAGATCCGCTAGCCACCATGGCTTCGTGGGGCTCCCCGAAGAAGAAG
CGCAAAGTACTGGTACCGGTCGCCACCATGGTGAGCAAGGGCGAGGAGGATAACATGGCCATCATCAAGG
AGTTCATGCGCTTCAAGGTGCACATGGAGGGCTCCGTGAACGGCCACGAGTTCGAGATCGAGGGCGAGGG
CGAGGGCCGCCCCTACGAGGGCACCCAGACCGCCAAGCTGAAGGTGACCAAGGGTGGCCCCCTGCCCTTC
GCCTGGGACATCCTGTCCCCTCAGTTCATGTACGGCTCCAAGGCCTACGTGAAGCACCCCGCCGACATCC
CCGACTACTTGAAGCTGTCCTTCCCCGAGGGCTTCAAGTGGGAGCGCGTGATGAACTTCGAGGACGGCGG
CGTGGTGACCGTGACCCAGGACTCCTCCCTGCAGGACGGCGAGTTCATCTACAAGGTGAAGCTGCGCGGC
ACCAACTTCCCCTCCGACGGCCCCGTAATGCAGAAGAAGACCATGGGCTGGGAGGCCTCCTCCGAGCGGA
TGTACCCCGAGGACGGCGCCCTGAAGGGCGAGATCAAGCAGAGGCTGAAGCTGAAGGACGGCGGCCACTA
CGACGCTGAGGTCAAGACCACCTACAAGGCCAAGAAGCCCGTGCAGCTGCCCGGCGCCTACAACGTCAAC
ATCAAGTTGGACATCACCTCCCACAACGAGGACTACACCATCGTGGAACAGTACGAACGCGCCGAGGGCC
GCCACTCCACCGGCGGCATGGACGAGCTGTACAAGTCCGGAGAAGGGCAAGGGCAAGGGCAAGGGCCGGG
CCGCGGCTACGCGTATCGATCCATGTTCGAGGCGCGCCTGGTCCAGG
